Addgene plasmid #156778: pD649-HAsp-IL1RAPL1-Fc(DAPA)-AviTag-6xHis
Purpose: Mammalian expression of cell-surface protein extracellular domain fused to Fc(DAPA)-Avi-6xHis. Protein is secreted from cells.
Depositing lab: Chris Garcia. Depositing organization: Stanford University. Publication: A Human IgSF Cell-Surface Interactome Reveals a Complex Network of Protein-Protein Interactions. Wojtowicz WM, Vielmetter J, Fernandes RA, Siepe DH, Eastman CL, Chisholm GB, Cox S, Klock H, Anderson PW, Rue SM, Miller JJ, Glaser SM, Bragstad ML, Vance J, Lam AW, Lesley SA, Zinn K, Garcia KC. Cell. 2020 Aug 20;182(4):1027-1043.e17. doi: 10.1016/j.cell.2020.07.025. PubMed 32822567.
Backbone
  Vector backbone: pD649
  Backbone size w/o insert (bp): 6106
  Vector type: Mammalian Expression
Growth in bacteria
  Bacterial resistance: Ampicillin, 100 μg/mL
  Growth temperature: 37°C
  Growth strain: DH5alpha
  Copy number: High Copy
Gene/Insert
  Gene/Insert name: IL1RAPL1 (alt name: IRPL1)
  Species: H. sapiens (human)
  Insert size (bp): 1017
  Mutation: Fc region of human IgG contains D265A and P329A mutations (DAPA)
  Entrez Gene: IL1RAPL1 (a.k.a. IL1R8, MRX10, MRX21, MRX34, OPHN4, IL1RAPL, TIGIRR-2)
  Promoter: CMV/SP6
  Tag / fusion protein: Fc(DAPA)-AviTag-6xHis (C terminal on backbone)
  Cloning method: Restriction Enzyme; 5′ cloning site GCGGCCGC (not destroyed); 3′ cloning site GGCGCGCC (not destroyed)
  Sequencing primers: 5′ ATTTAGGTGACACTATAG; 3′ CACGTACCAGTTGAACTTCACC
Resource information
  A portion of this plasmid was derived from a plasmid made by: synthesis by ThermoFisher
Terms and licenses: Academic/Nonprofit Terms; Industry Terms: Not Available to Industry
Depositor comments: Some plasmids in this collection may have an IS4-like element ISVsa5 family transposase upstream of the CMV promoter.
How to cite: pD649-HAsp-IL1RAPL1-Fc(DAPA)-AviTag-6xHis was a gift from Chris Garcia (Addgene plasmid # 156778 ; http://n2t.net/addgene:156778 ; RRID:Addgene_156778)
