[The description below was written by a language model from this plasmid's Addgene catalogue record and pLannotate feature annotations shown in this document.]
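Description:
pD649-HAsp-IL1RAPL1-Fc(DAPA)-AviTag-6xHis is a mammalian expression plasmid of about 7.1 kb, built on the pD649 backbone, that produces the extracellular domain of human IL1RAPL1 as a secreted Fc fusion protein. In E. coli it is maintained at high copy from a ColE1/pUC-type origin and selected with ampicillin through a full-length β-lactamase gene. The annotation also picks up short remnants of KanR, lacZα, an rrnB terminator and an f1 origin, which appear to be backbone vestiges rather than functional parts.

Expression is driven by the CMV immediate-early enhancer and promoter, followed by a fragment of CMV intron A. An SP6 promoter sits just upstream of the coding region and could support in vitro transcription. The open reading frame begins with a secretion signal, named "HAsp" in the plasmid title and matched by the automated annotation to part of a mouse immunoglobulin heavy chain signal sequence. This is followed by the roughly 1 kb IL1RAPL1 ectodomain, cloned between preserved NotI and AscI sites, and then a human IgG Fc region, which the software matches to IGHG4. The Fc carries the D265A and P329A (DAPA) substitutions, changes generally used to reduce Fc effector interactions. A C-terminal AviTag allows site-specific biotinylation by BirA, a 6xHis tag allows metal-affinity purification, and a bGH polyadenylation signal ends the transcript. A separate SV40/EM7-driven puromycin resistance cassette with an SV40 poly(A) signal could permit selection of transfected mammalian cells.

The plasmid belongs to a collection made for mapping interactions among human immunoglobulin-superfamily cell-surface proteins, where dimeric, biotinylatable ectodomains serve as binding reagents. The depositor notes that some plasmids in the collection may carry an IS4-like transposase insertion upstream of the CMV promoter; no such feature is annotated here.
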