Features (pLannotate 1.2.2; 21 found; start..end, strand, type, name):
    119..143     -  CDS            KanR (fragment): aminoglycoside phosphotransferase; aph(3')-Ia; confers resistance to kanamycin
    254..842     +  rep_origin     ori: high-copy-number ColE1/pMB1/pBR322/pUC origin of replication
   1067..1084    +  terminator     rrnB T2 terminator (fragment): transcription terminator T2 from the E. coli rrnB gene
   1109..1128    -  CDS            lacZα (fragment): LacZα fragment of β-galactosidase; lacZ fragment
   1584..1600    +  protein_bind   lac operator: The lac repressor binds to the lac operator to inhibit transcription in E. coli. This inhibition can be relieved by adding lactose or isopropyl-β-D-thiogalactopyranoside (IPTG). lac repressor encoded by lacI
   1843..2146    +  enhancer       CMV enhancer: human cytomegalovirus immediate early enhancer
   2147..2350    +  promoter       CMV promoter: human cytomegalovirus (CMV) immediate early promoter
   2486..2529    +  intron         CMV intron (fragment): modified intron A from human cytomegalovirus
   2581..2599    +  promoter       SP6 promoter: promoter for bacteriophage SP6 RNA polymerase
   2603..2640    +  CDS            IgH signal sequence (fragment): signal sequence from the mouse immunoglobulin heavy chain variable region
   2746..3765    +  CDS            IL1RAPL1 (fragment): IRPL1_HUMAN - Also known as OPHN4. Experimental evidence at protein level: Swiss-Prot protein existence level 1. May regulate secretion and presynaptic differentiation through inhibition of the activity of N-type voltage-gated calcium channel (PubMed:12783849). May activate the MAP kinase JNK (PubMed:15123616). Plays a role in neurite outgrowth (By similarity). During dendritic spine formation can bidirectionally induce pre- and post-synaptic differentiation of neurons by trans-synaptically binding to PTPRD (By similarity). From Homo sapiens (Human).
   3640..4458    +  CDS            IGHG4 (fragment): IGHG4_HUMAN - Experimental evidence at protein level: Swiss-Prot protein existence level 1. Constant region of immunoglobulin heavy chains. Immunoglobulins, also known as antibodies, are membrane-bound or secreted glycoproteins produced by B lymphocytes. In the recognition phase of humoral immunity, the membrane-bound immunoglobulins serve as receptors which, upon binding of a specific antigen, trigger the clonal expansion and differentiation of B lymphocytes into immunoglobulins- secreting plasma cells. Secreted immunoglobulins mediate the effector phase of humoral immunity, which results in
   4673..4784    +  polyA_signal   bGH poly(A) signal: bovine growth hormone polyadenylation signal
   4785..4893    +  rep_origin     f1 ori (fragment): f1 bacteriophage origin of replication; arrow indicates direction of (+) strand synthesis
   4907..5236    +  promoter       SV40 promoter: SV40 enhancer and early promoter
   5284..5331    +  promoter       EM7 promoter: synthetic bacterial promoter&nbsp
   5350..5949    +  CDS            PuroR (fragment): puromycin N-acetyltransferase; pac from Streptomyces; confers resistance to puromycin
   5959..6084    +  CDS            ble (fragment): BLE_KLEPN - Experimental evidence at protein level: Swiss-Prot protein existence level 1. Binding protein with a strong affinity to the bleomycin family of antibiotics. Binds to CL990; an antimitotic-antibiotic compound. From Klebsiella pneumoniae.
   6079..6200    +  polyA_signal   SV40 poly(A) signal: SV40 polyadenylation signal
   6253..7113    -  CDS            AmpR: β-lactamase; bla; confers resistance to ampicillin, carbenicillin, and related antibiotics
   7116..89      -  promoter       AmpR promoter (fragment) (across the origin): bla
>Addgene plasmid #156778 | pD649-HAsp-IL1RAPL1-Fc(DAPA)-AviTag-6xHis | addgene full sequence | sequence record 401004 | Addgene NGS Result
TTTCAATATTATTGAAGCATTTATCAGGGTTATTGTCTCATGAGCGGATACATATTTGAATGTATTTAGA
AAAATAAACAAATAGGGGTCAGTGTTACAACCAATTAACCAATTCTGAACATTATCGCGAGCCCATTTAT
ACCTGAATATGGCTCATAACACCCCTTGCTCATGACCAAAATCCCTTAACGTGAGTTACGCGCGCGTCGT
TCCACTGAGCGTCAGACCCCGTAGAAAAGATCAAAGGATCTTCTTGAGATCCTTTTTTTCTGCGCGTAAT
CTGCTGCTTGCAAACAAAAAAACCACCGCTACCAGCGGTGGTTTGTTTGCCGGATCAAGAGCTACCAACT
CTTTTTCCGAAGGTAACTGGCTTCAGCAGAGCGCAGATACCAAATACTGTTCTTCTAGTGTAGCCGTAGT
TAGCCCACCACTTCAAGAACTCTGTAGCACCGCCTACATACCTCGCTCTGCTAATCCTGTTACCAGTGGC
TGCTGCCAGTGGCGATAAGTCGTGTCTTACCGGGTTGGACTCAAGACGATAGTTACCGGATAAGGCGCAG
CGGTCGGGCTGAACGGGGGGTTCGTGCACACAGCCCAGCTTGGAGCGAACGACCTACACCGAACTGAGAT
ACCTACAGCGTGAGCTATGAGAAAGCGCCACGCTTCCCGAAGGGAGAAAGGCGGACAGGTATCCGGTAAG
CGGCAGGGTCGGAACAGGAGAGCGCACGAGGGAGCTTCCAGGGGGAAACGCCTGGTATCTTTATAGTCCT
GTCGGGTTTCGCCACCTCTGACTTGAGCGTCGATTTTTGTGATGCTCGTCAGGGGGGCGGAGCCTATGGA
AAAACGCCAGCAACGCGGCCTTTTTACGGTTCCTGGCCTTTTGCTGGCCTTTTGCTCACATGTTCTTTCC
TGCGTTATCCCCTGATTCTGTGGATAACCGTATTACCGCCTTTGAGTGAGCTGATACCGCTCGCCGCAGC
CGAACGACCGAGCGCAGCGAGTCAGTGAGCGAGGAAGCGGAAGGCGAGAGTAGGGAACTGCCAGGCATCA
AACTAAGCAGAAGGCCCCTGACGGATGGCCTTTTTGCGTTTCTACAAACTCTTTCTGTGTTGTAAAACGA
CGGCCAGTCTTAAGCTCGGGCCCCCTGGGCGGTTCTGATAACGAGTAATCGTTAATCCGCAAATAACGTA
AAAACCCGCTTCGGCGGGTTTTTTTATGGGGGGAGTTTAGGGAAAGAGCATTTGTCAGAATATTTAAGGG
CGCCTGTCACTTTGCTTGATATATGAGAATTATTTAACCTTATAAATGAGAAAAAAGCAACGCACTTTAA
ATAAGATACGTTGCTTTTTCGATTGATGAACACCTATAATTAAACTATTCATCTATTATTTATGATTTTT
TGTATATACAATATTTCTAGTTTGTTAAAGAGAATTAAGAAAATAAATCTCGAAAATAATAAAGGGAAAA
TCAGTTTTTGATATCAAAATTATACATGTCAACGATAATACAAAATATAATACAAACTATAAGATGTTAT
CAGTATTTATTATCATTTAGAATAAATTTTGTGTCGCCCTTAATTGTGAGCGGATAACAATTACGAGCTT
CATGCACAGTGGCGTTGACTCAATATTGGCCATTAGCCATATTATTCATTGGTTATATAGCATAAATCAA
TATTGGCTATTGGCCATTGCATACGTTGTATCTATATCATAATATGTACATTTATATTGGCTCATGTCCA
ATATGACCGCCATGTTGGCATTGATTATTGACTAGTTATTAATAGTAATCAATTACGGGGTCATTAGTTC
ATAGCCCATATATGGAGTTCCGCGTTACATAACTTACGGTAAATGGCCCGCCTGGCTGACCGCCCAACGA
CCCCCGCCCATTGACGTCAATAATGACGTATGTTCCCATAGTAACGCCAATAGGGACTTTCCATTGACGT
CAATGGGTGGAGTATTTACGGTAAACTGCCCACTTGGCAGTACATCAAGTGTATCATATGCCAAGTACGC
CCCCTATTGACGTCAATGACGGTAAATGGCCCGCCTGGCATTATGCCCAGTACATGACCTTATGGGACTT
TCCTACTTGGCAGTACATCTACGTATTAGTCATCGCTATTACCATGGTGATGCGGTTTTGGCAGTACATC
AATGGGCGTGGATAGCGGTTTGACTCACGGGGATTTCCAAGTCTCCACCCCATTGACGTCAATGGGAGTT
TGTTTTGGCACCAAAATCAACGGGACTTTCCAAAATGTCGTAACAACTCCGCCCCATTGACGCAAATGGG
CGGTAGGCGTGTACGGTGGGAGGTCTATATAAGCAGAGCTCGTTTAGTGAACCGTCAGATCGCCTGGAGA
CGCCATCCACGCTGTTTTGACCTCCATAGAAGACACCGGGACCGATCCAGCCTCCGCGGCCGGGAACGGT
GCATTGGAACGCGGATTCCCCGTGCCAAGAGTGACGTAAGTACCGCCTATAGAGTCTATAGGCCCACCCC
CTTGGCTTCGTTAGAACGCGGCTACAATTAATACATAACCTTATGTATCATACACATACGATTTAGGTGA
CACTATAGAATAACATCCACTTTGCCTTTCTCTCCACAGGTGTCCACTCCCAGGTCCAACTGCACCTCGG
TTCTATCGAAAACGCGCCTGCTAGCGCCACCATGAAGACCATCATTGCCCTGAGCTACATCTTCTGCCTG
GTGTTCGCTGCGGCCGCCTTGAAGGTTGTGACAAAGAGAGGAAGCGCCGACGGCTGCACCGATTGGAGCA
TCGACATCAAGAAATACCAGGTGCTCGTGGGCGAGCCCGTGCGGATTAAGTGTGCCCTGTTTTACGGCTA
CATCCGGACCAACTACAGCCTGGCTCAGTCTGCCGGACTGTCCCTGATGTGGTATAAGTCTAGCGGCCCT
GGCGACTTCGAGGAACCTATCGCCTTTGACGGCAGCCGGATGAGCAAAGAAGAGGACAGCATCTGGTTCA
GACCCACACTGCTGCAGGATAGCGGCCTGTACGCCTGCGTGATCAGAAACAGCACCTACTGCATGAAGGT
GTCCATCAGCCTGACAGTGGGCGAGAATGATACCGGCCTGTGCTACAACAGCAAGATGAAGTACTTTGAG
AAGGCCGAGCTGAGCAAGAGCAAAGAGATCAGCTGCCGGGACATCGAGGACTTTCTGCTGCCTACCAGAG
AACCCGAGATCCTGTGGTACAAAGAGTGCAGGACCAAGACCTGGCGGCCCAGCATCGTGTTCAAGAGAGA
CACCCTGCTGATCCGGGAAGTGCGGGAAGATGACATCGGCAACTACACATGCGAGCTGAAGTACGGCGGC
TTCGTCGTGCGGAGAACAACCGAACTGACAGTGACAGCCCCTCTGACCGACAAGCCTCCTAAGCTGCTGT
ACCCCATGGAAAGCAAGCTGACCATCCAAGAGACACAGCTGGGCGACAGCGCCAATCTGACCTGTAGAGC
CTTTTTTGGCTACTCCGGCGACGTGTCCCCTCTGATCTATTGGATGAAGGGCGAGAAGTTCATCGAGGAT
CTGGACGAGAACAGAGTGTGGGAGAGCGACATCAGAATCCTGAAAGAACACCTGGGCGAGCAAGAAGTGT
CCATCTCTCTGATCGTGGACAGCGTGGAAGAGGGCGACCTGGGCAATTACAGCTGCTACGTGGAAAACGG
CAATGGCAGACGGCACGCCTCTGTTCTGCTGCACAAGCGGGAACTGATGTACACAGGCGCGCCGGGCGGC
GACAAGACCCACACCTGCCCCCCCTGCCCAGCTCCAGAACTGCTGGGAGGGCCTTCCGTGTTCCTGTTCC
CCCCCAAGCCCAAGGACACCCTGATGATCAGCAGGACCCCCGAGGTGACCTGCGTGGTGGTGGCCGTGTC
CCACGAGGACCCAGAGGTGAAGTTCAACTGGTACGTGGACGGCGTGGAGGTGCACAACGCCAAGACCAAG
CCCAGAGAGGAGCAGTACAACAGCACCTACAGGGTGGTGTCCGTGCTGACCGTGCTGCACCAGGACTGGC
TGAACGGCAAAGAATACAAGTGCAAAGTCTCCAACAAGGCCCTGGCTGCCCCAATCGAAAAGACAATCAG
CAAGGCCAAGGGCCAGCCACGGGAGCCCCAGGTGTACACCCTGCCCCCCAGCCGGGAGGAGATGACCAAG
AACCAGGTGTCCCTGACCTGTCTGGTGAAGGGCTTCTACCCCAGCGATATCGCCGTGGAGTGGGAGAGCA
ACGGCCAGCCCGAGAACAACTACAAGACCACCCCCCCAGTGCTGGACAGCGACGGCAGCTTCTTCCTGTA
CAGCAAGCTGACCGTGGACAAGTCCAGGTGGCAGCAGGGCAACGTGTTCAGCTGCAGCGTGATGCACGAG
GCCCTGCACAACCACTACACCCAGAAGTCCCTGAGCCTGAGCCCCGGCGGCAGCGGTCTTAATGATATTT
TCGAGGCTCAGAAGATTGAGTGGCATGAACACCACCACCATCACCACTAAGGCCGGCCTGTAGTCACTGG
CACAACGCGTTACCCGGTAAGCCAATCGGGTATACACGGTCGTCATACTGCAGACAGGGTTCTTCTACTT
TGCAAGATAGTCTTGAGTAGTAAAATAAATAGATAGAGAAAATCAGCCTCGACTGTGCCTTCTAGTTGCC
AGCCATCTGTTGTTTGCCCCTCCCCCGTGCCTTCCTTGACCCTGGAAGGTGCCACTCCCACTGTCCTTTC
CTAATAAAATGAGGAAATTGCATCACAACACTCAACCCTATCTCGGTCTATTCTTTTGATTTATAAGGGA
TTTTGCCGATTTCGGCCTATTGGTTAAAAAATGAGCTGATTTAACAAAAATTTAACGCGAATTAATTCTG
TGGAATGTGTGTCAGTTAGGGTGTGGAAAGTCCCCAGGCTCCCCAGCAGGCAGAAGTATGCAAAGCATGC
ATCTCAATTAGTCAGCAACCAGGTGTGGAAAGTCCCCAGGCTCCCCAGCAGGCAGAAGTATGCAAAGCAT
GCATCTCAATTAGTCAGCAACCATAGTCCCGCCCCTAACTCCGCCCATCCCGCCCCTAACTCCGCCCAGT
TCCGCCCATTCTCCGCCCCATGGCTGACTAATTTTTTTTATTTATGCAGAGGCCGAGGCCGCCTCTGCCT
CTGAGCTATTCCAGAAGTAGTGAGGAGGCTTTTTTGGAGGCCTAGGCTTTTGCAAAAAGCTCCCGGGAGC
TTGTATATCCATTTTCGGATCTGATCAGCACGTGTTGACAATTAATCATCGGCATAGTATATCGGCATAG
TATAATACGACAAGGTGAGGAACTAAACCATGACCGAGTACAAGCCCACGGTGCGCCTCGCCACCCGCGA
CGACGTCCCCAGGGCCGTACGCACCCTCGCCGCCGCGTTCGCCGACTACCCCGCCACGCGCCACACCGTC
GATCCGGACCGCCACATCGAGCGGGTCACCGAGCTGCAAGAACTCTTCCTCACGCGCGTCGGGCTCGACA
TCGGCAAGGTGTGGGTCGCGGACGACGGCGCCGCGGTGGCGGTCTGGACCACGCCGGAGAGCGTCGAAGC
GGGGGCGGTGTTCGCCGAGATCGGCCCGCGCATGGCCGAGTTGAGCGGTTCCCGGCTGGCCGCGCAGCAA
CAGATGGAAGGCCTCCTGGCGCCGCACCGGCCCAAGGAGCCCGCGTGGTTCCTGGCCACCGTCGGCGTCT
CGCCCGACCACCAGGGCAAGGGTCTGGGCAGCGCCGTCGTGCTCCCCGGAGTGGAGGCGGCCGAGCGCGC
CGGGGTGCCCGCCTTCCTGGAGACATCCGCGCCCCGCAACCTCCCCTTCTACGAGCGGCTCGGCTTCACC
GTCACCGCCGACGTCGAGGTGCCCGAAGGACCGCGCACCTGGTGCATGACCCGCAAGCCCGGTGCCTGAC
ACGTGCTACGAGATTTCGATTCCACCGCCGCCTTCTATGAAAGGTTGGGCTTCGGAATCGTTTTCCGGGA
CGCCGGCTGGATGATCCTCCAGCGCGGGGATCTCATGCTGGAGTTCTTCGCCCACCCCAACTTGTTTATT
GCAGCTTATAATGGTTACAAATAAAGCAATAGCATCACAAATTTCACAAATAAAGCATTTTTTTCACTGC
ATTCTAGTTGTGGTTTGTCCAAACTCATCAATGTATCTTATCATGTCTGTATACCGTCGACCTCTAGCTA
GAGCTTGGCGTAATCATGGTCATTACCAATGCTTAATCAGTGAGGCACCTATCTCAGCGATCTGTCTATT
TCGTTCATCCATAGTTGCCTGACTCCCCGTCGTGTAGATAACTACGATACGGGAGGGCTTACCATCTGGC
CCCAGCGCTGCGATGATACCGCGAGAACCACGCTCACCGGCTCCGGATTTATCAGCAATAAACCAGCCAG
CCGGAAGGGCCGAGCGCAGAAGTGGTCCTGCAACTTTATCCGCCTCCATCCAGTCTATTAATTGTTGCCG
GGAAGCTAGAGTAAGTAGTTCGCCAGTTAATAGTTTGCGCAACGTTGTTGCCATCGCTACAGGCATCGTG
GTGTCACGCTCGTCGTTTGGTATGGCTTCATTCAGCTCCGGTTCCCAACGATCAAGGCGAGTTACATGAT
CCCCCATGTTGTGCAAAAAAGCGGTTAGCTCCTTCGGTCCTCCGATCGTTGTCAGAAGTAAGTTGGCCGC
AGTGTTATCACTCATGGTTATGGCAGCACTGCATAATTCTCTTACTGTCATGCCATCCGTAAGATGCTTT
TCTGTGACTGGTGAGTACTCAACCAAGTCATTCTGAGAATAGTGTATGCGGCGACCGAGTTGCTCTTGCC
CGGCGTCAATACGGGATAATACCGCGCCACATAGCAGAACTTTAAAAGTGCTCATCATTGGAAAACGTTC
TTCGGGGCGAAAACTCTCAAGGATCTTACCGCTGTTGAGATCCAGTTCGATGTAACCCACTCGTGCACCC
AACTGATCTTCAGCATCTTTTACTTTCACCAGCGTTTCTGGGTGAGCAAAAACAGGAAGGCAAAATGCCG
CAAAAAAGGGAATAAGGGCGACACGGAAATGTTGAATACTCATATTCTTCCTT
