>Addgene plasmid #156778 | pD649-HAsp-IL1RAPL1-Fc(DAPA)-AviTag-6xHis | depositor partial sequence | sequence record 302666 | insert (extracellular domain)
TTGAAGGTTGTGACAAAGAGAGGAAGCGCCGACGGCTGCACCGATTGGAGCATCGACATCAAGAAATACC
AGGTGCTCGTGGGCGAGCCCGTGCGGATTAAGTGTGCCCTGTTTTACGGCTACATCCGGACCAACTACAG
CCTGGCTCAGTCTGCCGGACTGTCCCTGATGTGGTATAAGTCTAGCGGCCCTGGCGACTTCGAGGAACCT
ATCGCCTTTGACGGCAGCCGGATGAGCAAAGAAGAGGACAGCATCTGGTTCAGACCCACACTGCTGCAGG
ATAGCGGCCTGTACGCCTGCGTGATCAGAAACAGCACCTACTGCATGAAGGTGTCCATCAGCCTGACAGT
GGGCGAGAATGATACCGGCCTGTGCTACAACAGCAAGATGAAGTACTTTGAGAAGGCCGAGCTGAGCAAG
AGCAAAGAGATCAGCTGCCGGGACATCGAGGACTTTCTGCTGCCTACCAGAGAACCCGAGATCCTGTGGT
ACAAAGAGTGCAGGACCAAGACCTGGCGGCCCAGCATCGTGTTCAAGAGAGACACCCTGCTGATCCGGGA
AGTGCGGGAAGATGACATCGGCAACTACACATGCGAGCTGAAGTACGGCGGCTTCGTCGTGCGGAGAACA
ACCGAACTGACAGTGACAGCCCCTCTGACCGACAAGCCTCCTAAGCTGCTGTACCCCATGGAAAGCAAGC
TGACCATCCAAGAGACACAGCTGGGCGACAGCGCCAATCTGACCTGTAGAGCCTTTTTTGGCTACTCCGG
CGACGTGTCCCCTCTGATCTATTGGATGAAGGGCGAGAAGTTCATCGAGGATCTGGACGAGAACAGAGTG
TGGGAGAGCGACATCAGAATCCTGAAAGAACACCTGGGCGAGCAAGAAGTGTCCATCTCTCTGATCGTGG
ACAGCGTGGAAGAGGGCGACCTGGGCAATTACAGCTGCTACGTGGAAAACGGCAATGGCAGACGGCACGC
CTCTGTTCTGCTGCACAAGCGGGAACTGATGTACACA
